Addgene plasmid #224240: pET28a_SYK
Purpose: Expression of human SYK Kinase in E. coli
Depositing lab: Andrew Mesecar. Depositing organization: Purdue University.
Backbone
  Vector backbone: pET28a
  Backbone manufacturer: Genscript
  Backbone size w/o insert (bp): 5368
  Vector type: Bacterial Expression
Growth in bacteria
  Bacterial resistance: Kanamycin, 50 μg/mL
  Growth temperature: 37°C
  Growth strain: DH5alpha
  Copy number: Low Copy
Gene/Insert
  Gene/Insert name: syk (alt name: IMD82, p72-Syk)
  Species: H. sapiens (human)
  Insert size (bp): 1443
  Entrez Gene: SYK (a.k.a. IMD82, p72-Syk)
  Promoter: T7 promotor
  Tag / fusion protein: 6xHis-TEV (N terminal on insert); 6xHis (C terminal on insert)
  Cloning method: Unknown
  Sequencing primers: 5′ T7, M13_fw; 3′ M13_ter
Resource information
  A portion of this plasmid was derived from a plasmid made by: Genscript
Terms and licenses: Academic/Nonprofit Terms; Industry Terms: Not Available to Industry
How to cite: pET28a_SYK was a gift from Andrew Mesecar (Addgene plasmid # 224240 ; http://n2t.net/addgene:224240 ; RRID:Addgene_224240)
