[The description below was written by a language model from this plasmid's Addgene catalogue record and pLannotate feature annotations shown in this document.]
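Description:
pET28a_SYK is a bacterial expression plasmid built on the pET28a backbone for producing human SYK, a non-receptor tyrosine kinase that signals downstream of immunoreceptors such as the B-cell receptor, in E. coli. It is selected with kanamycin through an aph(3')-Ia resistance gene and replicates from a pBR322-type ColE1 origin. That origin is accompanied by the bom region and the rop gene, which holds copy number low, in agreement with the catalogue's low-copy designation. An f1 phage origin is also present, along with short tetracycline-resistance gene remnants that are backbone leftovers rather than functional markers.

The expression cassette follows the standard pET arrangement. A T7 promoter is immediately followed by a lac operator and the phage T7 gene 10 ribosome binding site, and a T7 terminator closes the unit. The plasmid carries its own lacI gene and promoter, so transcription is repressed until induction with IPTG or lactose, and it requires a host that supplies T7 RNA polymerase. The SYK coding sequence is preceded by a 6xHis tag and a TEV protease cleavage site, which the annotation software detected as fragments of a composite tag. It is followed by a C-terminal 6xHis tag. This allows metal-affinity purification from either end, with the N-terminal tag removable by TEV.

The catalogue lists the insert as 1443 bp, whereas the annotated SYK match in the 7,143 nt sequenced record spans roughly 1.85 kb. The record does not explain this discrepancy. The stated use is recombinant expression of SYK kinase in E. coli.
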