Features (pLannotate 1.2.2; 21 found; start..end, strand, type, name):
     14..30      +  CDS            capTEV™ (fragment): composite tag for in vivo biotinylation, TEV protease cleavage, and 6xHis tagging
     40..60      +  CDS            capTEV™ (fragment): composite tag for in vivo biotinylation, TEV protease cleavage, and 6xHis tagging
     68..1915    +  CDS            SYK (sequence partly withheld): KSYK_HUMAN - Experimental evidence at protein level: Swiss-Prot protein existence level 1. Non-receptor tyrosine kinase which mediates signal transduction downstream of a variety of transmembrane receptors including classical immunoreceptors like the B-cell receptor (BCR). Regulates several biological processes including innate and adaptive immunity, cell adhesion, osteoclast maturation, platelet activation and vascular development. Assembles into signaling complexes with activated receptors at the plasma membrane via interaction between its SH2 domains and the receptor tyrosine-phosphorylated
   1922..1939    +  CDS            9xHis (fragment): 9xHis affinity tag
   1949..1998    +  CDS            SET1 (fragment): solubility-enhancement tag derived from T7 phage gene 10B
   2006..2053    +  terminator     T7 terminator: transcription terminator for bacteriophage T7 RNA polymerase
   2090..2518    +  rep_origin     f1 ori (sequence partly withheld): f1 bacteriophage origin of replication; arrow indicates direction of (+) strand synthesis
   2571..2628    +  promoter       AmpR promoter (fragment): bla
   2637..3452    -  CDS            KanR: aminoglycoside phosphotransferase; aph(3')-Ia; confers resistance to kanamycin in bacteria or G418 (Geneticin®) in eukaryotes
   3574..4162    +  rep_origin     ori: high-copy-number ColE1/pMB1/pBR322/pUC origin of replication
   4348..4487    -  misc_feature   bom: basis of mobility region from pBR322
   4589..4780    -  CDS            rop: Rop protein, which maintains plasmids at low copy number; rop
   4797..5177    +  CDS            YPB1_ECOLX: Protein predicted: Swiss-Prot protein existence level 4. From Escherichia coli.
   5249..5540    -  CDS            TcR (fragment): tetracycline efflux protein; tet; confers resistance to tetracycline
   5555..5576    -  protein_bind   CAP binding site: CAP binding activates transcription in the presence of cAMP. E. coli catabolite activator protein
   5589..6671    -  CDS            lacI: lac repressor; lacI; The lac repressor binds to the lac operator to inhibit transcription in E. coli. This inhibition can be relieved by adding lactose or isopropyl-β-D-thiogalactopyranoside (IPTG).
   6672..6749    -  promoter       lacI promoter: lacI
   6757..7036    -  CDS            TcR (fragment): tetracycline efflux protein; tet; confers resistance to tetracycline
   7058..7076    +  promoter       T7 promoter: promoter for bacteriophage T7 RNA polymerase
   7077..7101    +  protein_bind   lac operator: The lac repressor binds to the lac operator to inhibit transcription in E. coli. This inhibition can be relieved by adding lactose or isopropyl-β-D-thiogalactopyranoside (IPTG). lac repressor encoded by lacI
   7116..7138    +  RBS            RBS: efficient ribosome binding site from bacteriophage T7 gene 10 (Olins and Rangwala, 1989)
>Addgene plasmid #224240 | pET28a_SYK | addgene full sequence | sequence record 459259 | Addgene NGS Result
CATGGGCAGCAGCCATCATCATCATCATCACAGCAGCGGCGAGAATCTTTATTTTCAGGGCCATATGATG
GCGTCAAGTGGAATGGCTGAT
[762 nt withheld, positions 92-853]
GGCACGCAGGGCAACGTTAATTTCGGCGGTCGTCCGCAATTGCCAGGTTCACACCCGGCTAGCAGCCCGG
CGCAGGGCAACCGCCAGGAGAGCACCGTTAGCTTTAACCCGTATGAACCGGAACTCGCGCCTTGGGCAGC
GGACAAGGGTCCGCAACGTGAGGCGCTGCCGCATATGCTCGAGATGGATACAGAAGTATACGAGTCACCC
TATGCTGACCCGGAAGAGATTCGTCCAAAAGAGGTGTATCTGGACCGTAAACTGTTGACCCTGGAAGATA
AGGAGCTGGGCTCGGGCAACTTCGGCACTGTTAAAAAAGGCTATTACCAAATGAAAAAGGTTGTTAAGAC
CGTCGCCGTTAAGATCCTGAAAAACGAAGCCAATGATCCGGCACTGAAAGATGAGTTGCTGGCGGAGGCG
AACGTAATGCAGCAGCTGGACAACCCGTATATTGTTCGTATGATTGGTATCTGTGAGGCTGAGAGCTGGA
TGCTGGTGATGGAGATGGCAGAGTTGGGCCCTCTCAATAAATACTTGCAACAAAACCGCCACGTGAAGGA
CAAGAATATCATCGAACTGGTGCACCAGGTGTCAATGGGTATGAAATACTTGGAAGAATCTAATTTCGTG
CACCGTGATCTGGCTGCGCGTAACGTTCTGCTTGTTACCCAGCATTATGCGAAAATCTCCGATTTTGGTC
TGAGCAAGGCCTTGCGCGCGGATGAAAATTATTACAAGGCGCAGACCCATGGCAAGTGGCCGGTTAAGTG
GTATGCACCGGAATGTATTAACTATTACAAGTTTAGCAGCAAATCCGACGTGTGGTCTTTCGGAGTCCTG
ATGTGGGAAGCGTTCAGCTACGGCCAAAAGCCGTACCGCGGTATGAAAGGTAGCGAGGTCACGGCTATGC
TAGAGAAAGGTGAACGTATGGGCTGCCCGGCGGGTTGCCCGAGAGAAATGTATGATCTGATGAACCTTTG
CTGGACCTACGACGTGGAGAATCGACCGGGTTTTGCGGCAGTTGAGCTCCGCCTGCGTAACTACTACTAC
GACGTGGTGAACCTCGAGCACCACCACCACCACCACTGAGATCCGGCTGCTAACAAAGCCCGAAAGGAAG
CTGAGTTGGCTGCTGCCACCGCTGAGCAATAACTAGCATAACCCCTTGGGGCCTCTAAACGGGTCTTGAG
GGGTTTTTTGCTGAAAGGAGGAACTATATCCGGATTGGCGAATGGG
[124 nt withheld, positions 2090-2213]
C
[91 nt withheld, positions 2215-2305]
A
[49 nt withheld, positions 2307-2355]
CCTTTGACGTTGGAGTCCACGTTCTTT
[37 nt withheld, positions 2383-2419]
ACCCTATCTCGGTCTATTCTTTTGATTTATAAGGGATTTTGCCGATTTCGGCCTATTGGTTAAAAAATGA
GCTGATTTAACAAAAATTTAACGCGAATTTTAACAAAATATTAACGCTTACAATTTAGGTGGCACTTTTC
GGGGAAATGTGCGCGGAACCCCTATTTGTTTATTTTTCTAAATACATTCAAATATGTATCCGCTCATGAA
TTAATTCTTAGAAAAACTCATCGAGCATCAAATGAAACTGCAATTTATTCATATCAGGATTATCAATACC
ATATTTTTGAAAAAGCCGTTTCTGTAATGAAGGAGAAAACTCACCGAGGCAGTTCCATAGGATGGCAAGA
TCCTGGTATCGGTCTGCGATTCCGACTCGTCCAACATCAATACAACCTATTAATTTCCCCTCGTCAAAAA
TAAGGTTATCAAGTGAGAAATCACCATGAGTGACGACTGAATCCGGTGAGAATGGCAAAAGTTTATGCAT
TTCTTTCCAGACTTGTTCAACAGGCCAGCCATTACGCTCGTCATCAAAATCACTCGCATCAACCAAACCG
TTATTCATTCGTGATTGCGCCTGAGCGAGACGAAATACGCGATCGCTGTTAAAAGGACAATTACAAACAG
GAATCGAATGCAACCGGCGCAGGAACACTGCCAGCGCATCAACAATATTTTCACCTGAATCAGGATATTC
TTCTAATACCTGGAATGCTGTTTTCCCGGGGATCGCAGTGGTGAGTAACCATGCATCATCAGGAGTACGG
ATAAAATGCTTGATGGTCGGAAGAGGCATAAATTCCGTCAGCCAGTTTAGTCTGACCATCTCATCTGTAA
CATCATTGGCAACGCTACCTTTGCCATGTTTCAGAAACAACTCTGGCGCATCGGGCTTCCCATACAATCG
ATAGATTGTCGCACCTGATTGCCCGACATTATCGCGAGCCCATTTATACCCATATAAATCAGCATCCATG
TTGGAATTTAATCGCGGCCTAGAGCAAGACGTTTCCCGTTGAATATGGCTCATAACACCCCTTGTATTAC
TGTTTATGTAAGCAGACAGTTTTATTGTTCATGACCAAAATCCCTTAACGTGAGTTTTCGTTCCACTGAG
CGTCAGACCCCGTAGAAAAGATCAAAGGATCTTCTTGAGATCCTTTTTTTCTGCGCGTAATCTGCTGCTT
GCAAACAAAAAAACCACCGCTACCAGCGGTGGTTTGTTTGCCGGATCAAGAGCTACCAACTCTTTTTCCG
AAGGTAACTGGCTTCAGCAGAGCGCAGATACCAAATACTGTCCTTCTAGTGTAGCCGTAGTTAGGCCACC
ACTTCAAGAACTCTGTAGCACCGCCTACATACCTCGCTCTGCTAATCCTGTTACCAGTGGCTGCTGCCAG
TGGCGATAAGTCGTGTCTTACCGGGTTGGACTCAAGACGATAGTTACCGGATAAGGCGCAGCGGTCGGGC
TGAACGGGGGGTTCGTGCACACAGCCCAGCTTGGAGCGAACGACCTACACCGAACTGAGATACCTACAGC
GTGAGCTATGAGAAAGCGCCACGCTTCCCGAAGGGAGAAAGGCGGACAGGTATCCGGTAAGCGGCAGGGT
CGGAACAGGAGAGCGCACGAGGGAGCTTCCAGGGGGAAACGCCTGGTATCTTTATAGTCCTGTCGGGTTT
CGCCACCTCTGACTTGAGCGTCGATTTTTGTGATGCTCGTCAGGGGGGCGGAGCCTATGGAAAAACGCCA
GCAACGCGGCCTTTTTACGGTTCCTGGCCTTTTGCTGGCCTTTTGCTCACATGTTCTTTCCTGCGTTATC
CCCTGATTCTGTGGATAACCGTATTACCGCCTTTGAGTGAGCTGATACCGCTCGCCGCAGCCGAACGACC
GAGCGCAGCGAGTCAGTGAGCGAGGAAGCGGAAGAGCGCCTGATGCGGTATTTTCTCCTTACGCATCTGT
GCGGTATTTCACACCGCAATGGTGCACTCTCAGTACAATCTGCTCTGATGCCGCATAGTTAAGCCAGTAT
ACACTCCGCTATCGCTACGTGACTGGGTCATGGCTGCGCCCCGACACCCGCCAACACCCGCTGACGCGCC
CTGACGGGCTTGTCTGCTCCCGGCATCCGCTTACAGACAAGCTGTGACCGTCTCCGGGAGCTGCATGTGT
CAGAGGTTTTCACCGTCATCACCGAAACGCGCGAGGCAGCTGCGGTAAAGCTCATCAGCGTGGTCGTGAA
GCGATTCACAGATGTCTGCCTGTTCATCCGCGTCCAGCTCGTTGAGTTTCTCCAGAAGCGTTAATGTCTG
GCTTCTGATAAAGCGGGCCATGTTAAGGGCGGTTTTTTCCTGTTTGGTCACTGATGCCTCCGTGTAAGGG
GGATTTCTGTTCATGGGGGTAATGATACCGATGAAACGAGAGAGGATGCTCACGATACGGGTTACTGATG
ATGAACATGCCCGGTTACTGGAACGTTGTGAGGGTAAACAACTGGCGGTATGGATGCGGCGGGACCAGAG
AAAAATCACTCAGGGTCAATGCCAGCGCTTCGTTAATACAGATGTAGGTGTTCCACAGGGTAGCCAGCAG
CATCCTGCGATGCAGATCCGGAACATAATGGTGCAGGGCGCTGACTTCCGCGTTTCCAGACTTTACGAAA
CACGGAAACCGAAGACCATTCATGTTGTTGCTCAGGTCGCAGACGTTTTGCAGCAGCAGTCGCTTCACGT
TCGCTCGCGTATCGGTGATTCATTCTGCTAACCAGTAAGGCAACCCCGCCAGCCTAGCCGGGTCCTCAAC
GACAGGAGCACGATCATGCGCACCCGTGGGGCCGCCATGCCGGCGATAATGGCCTGCTTCTCGCCGAAAC
GTTTGGTGGCGGGACCAGTGACGAAGGCTTGAGCGAGGGCGTGCAAGATTCCGAATACCGCAAGCGACAG
GCCGATCATCGTCGCGCTCCAGCGAAAGCGGTCCTCGCCGAAAATGACCCAGAGCGCTGCCGGCACCTGT
CCTACGAGTTGCATGATAAAGAAGACAGTCATAAGTGCGGCGACGATAGTCATGCCCCGCGCCCACCGGA
AGGAGCTGACTGGGTTGAAGGCTCTCAAGGGCATCGGTCGAGATCCCGGTGCCTAATGAGTGAGCTAACT
TACATTAATTGCGTTGCGCTCACTGCCCGCTTTCCAGTCGGGAAACCTGTCGTGCCAGCTGCATTAATGA
ATCGGCCAACGCGCGGGGAGAGGCGGTTTGCGTATTGGGCGCCAGGGTGGTTTTTCTTTTCACCAGTGAG
ACGGGCAACAGCTGATTGCCCTTCACCGCCTGGCCCTGAGAGAGTTGCAGCAAGCGGTCCACGCTGGTTT
GCCCCAGCAGGCGAAAATCCTGTTTGATGGTGGTTAACGGCGGGATATAACATGAGCTGTCTTCGGTATC
GTCGTATCCCACTACCGAGATATCCGCACCAACGCGCAGCCCGGACTCGGTAATGGCGCGCATTGCGCCC
AGCGCCATCTGATCGTTGGCAACCAGCATCGCAGTGGGAACGATGCCCTCATTCAGCATTTGCATGGTTT
GTTGAAAACCGGACATGGCACTCCAGTCGCCTTCCCGTTCCGCTATCGGCTGAATTTGATTGCGAGTGAG
ATATTTATGCCAGCCAGCCAGACGCAGACGCGCCGAGACAGAACTTAATGGGCCCGCTAACAGCGCGATT
TGCTGGTGACCCAATGCGACCAGATGCTCCACGCCCAGTCGCGTACCGTCTTCATGGGAGAAAATAATAC
TGTTGATGGGTGTCTGGTCAGAGACATCAAGAAATAACGCCGGAACATTAGTGCAGGCAGCTTCCACAGC
AATGGCATCCTGGTCATCCAGCGGATAGTTAATGATCAGCCCACTGACGCGTTGCGCGAGAAGATTGTGC
ACCGCCGCTTTACAGGCTTCGACGCCGCTTCGTTCTACCATCGACACCACCACGCTGGCACCCAGTTGAT
CGGCGCGAGATTTAATCGCCGCGACAATTTGCGACGGCGCGTGCAGGGCCAGACTGGAGGTGGCAACGCC
AATCAGCAACGACTGTTTGCCCGCCAGTTGTTGTGCCACGCGGTTGGGAATGTAATTCAGCTCCGCCATC
GCCGCTTCCACTTTTTCCCGCGTTTTCGCAGAAACGTGGCTGGCCTGGTTCACCACGCGGGAAACGGTCT
GATAAGAGACACCGGCATACTCTGCGACATCGTATAACGTTACTGGTTTCACATTCACCACCCTGAATTG
ACTCTCTTCCGGGCGCTATCATGCCATACCGCGAAAGGTTTTGCGCCATTCGATGGTGTCCGGGATCTCG
ACGCTCTCCCTTATGCGACTCCTGCATTAGGAAGCAGCCCAGTAGTAGGTTGAGGCCGTTGAGCACCGCC
GCCGCAAGGAATGGTGCATGCAAGGAGATGGCGCCCAACAGTCCCCCGGCCACGGGGCCTGCCACCATAC
CCACGCCGAAACAAGCGCTCATGAGCCCGAAGTGGCGAGCCCGATCTTCCCCATCGGTGATGTCGGCGAT
ATAGGCGCCAGCAACCGCACCTGTGGCGCCGGTGATGCCGGCCACGATGCGTCCGGCGTAGAGGATCGAG
ATCTCGATCCCGCGAAATTAATACGACTCACTATAGGGGAATTGTGAGCGGATAACAATTCCCCTCTAGA
AATAATTTTGTTTAACTTTAAGAAGGAGATATAC
